Addgene plasmid #110017: pHH0103_KPNB1_HEAT
Purpose: Protein expression and purification of KPNB1_HEAT
Depositing lab: Sachdev Sidhu. Depositing organization: University of Toronto. Publication: Large-scale survey and database of high affinity ligands for peptide recognition modules. Teyra J, Kelil A, Jain S, Helmy M, Jajodia R, Hooda Y, Gu J, D'Cruz AA, Nicholson SE, Min J, Sudol M, Kim PM, Bader GD, Sidhu SS. Mol Syst Biol. 2020 Dec;16(12):e9310. doi: 10.15252/msb.20199310. PubMed 33438817.
Backbone
  Vector backbone: pHH0103
  Vector type: Bacterial Expression
Growth in bacteria
  Bacterial resistance: Ampicillin, 100 μg/mL
  Growth temperature: 37°C
  Growth strain: DH5alpha
  Copy number: Low Copy
Gene/Insert
  Gene/Insert name: KPNB1_HEAT
  Species: H. sapiens (human)
  Entrez Gene: KPNB1 (a.k.a. IMB1, IPO1, IPOB, Impnb, NTF97)
  Cloning method: Restriction Enzyme; 5′ cloning site Sfi1 (unknown if destroyed); 3′ cloning site Not1 (unknown if destroyed)
Terms and licenses: Academic/Nonprofit Terms; Industry Terms: Not Available to Industry
How to cite: pHH0103_KPNB1_HEAT was a gift from Sachdev Sidhu (Addgene plasmid # 110017 ; http://n2t.net/addgene:110017 ; RRID:Addgene_110017)
