[The description below was written by a language model from this plasmid's Addgene catalogue record and pLannotate feature annotations shown in this document.]
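Description:
pHH0103_KPNB1_HEAT is a bacterial expression plasmid built on the pHH0103 backbone for producing and purifying the HEAT-repeat region of human importin subunit beta-1 (KPNB1) in E. coli. It is propagated through a ColE1/pBR322-type origin and selected with ampicillin via the β-lactamase gene and its native promoter. The catalogue lists it as low copy. The backbone also carries the pBR322 bom region, an f1 phage origin that interrupts the rop gene (annotated only as two fragments), and short remnants of the tetracycline resistance gene and its promoter.

Expression is driven by the hybrid tac promoter followed by a lac operator, and the plasmid supplies its own lac repressor from a lacIq-promoted lacI gene, so transcription is held off until induction with IPTG. The open reading frame begins with a 6xHis tag, continues into Schistosoma japonicum glutathione S-transferase, and is followed by the KPNB1 insert, cloned between SfiI and NotI sites. This arrangement would give a His-GST-KPNB1 fusion that can be captured on either nickel or glutathione resins. The annotated KPNB1 segment spans roughly 2.6 kb, which suggests most or all of the coding region is present, as expected for a protein composed largely of HEAT repeats. A bacteriophage fd terminator lies just downstream of the insert. Beyond it are two fragments of M13 gene III, which look like leftovers from a phagemid display ancestor rather than part of the expressed product.

The associated study surveyed peptide ligands for peptide recognition modules, so the purified fusion protein was probably used as a binding target in that work, although the record itself states only expression and purification.
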