Features (pLannotate 1.2.2; 21 found; start..end, strand, type, name):
      1..29      +  promoter       tac promoter: strong E. coli promoter; hybrid between the trp and lac UV5 promoters
     37..53      +  protein_bind   lac operator: The lac repressor binds to the lac operator to inhibit transcription in E. coli. This inhibition can be relieved by adding lactose or isopropyl-β-D-thiogalactopyranoside (IPTG). lac repressor encoded by lacI
    138..155     +  CDS            6xHis: 6xHis affinity tag
    171..824     +  CDS            GST26_SCHJA: Experimental evidence at protein level: Swiss-Prot protein existence level 1. GST isoenzymes appear to play a central role in the parasite detoxification system. Other functions are also suspected including a role in increasing the solubility of haematin in the parasite gut. From Schistosoma japonicum (Blood fluke).
    906..3533    +  CDS            KPNB1 (sequence withheld): IMB1_HUMAN - Also known as NTF97. Experimental evidence at protein level: Swiss-Prot protein existence level 1. Functions in nuclear protein import, either in association with an adapter protein, like an importin-alpha subunit, which binds to nuclear localization signals (NLS) in cargo substrates, or by acting as autonomous nuclear transport receptor. Acting autonomously, serves itself as NLS receptor. Docking of the importin/substrate complex to the nuclear pore complex (NPC) is mediated by KPNB1 through binding to nucleoporin FxFG repeats and the complex is subsequently translocated through
   3549..3596    +  terminator     fd terminator (sequence withheld): central terminator from bacteriophage fd (Otsuka and Kunisawa, 1982)
   3601..3813    +  CDS            M13 gene III (fragment) (sequence partly withheld): pIII; III; minor coat protein
   3828..4298    +  CDS            M13 gene III (fragment) (sequence partly withheld): pIII; III; minor coat protein
   4320..4390    +  CDS            TcR (fragment): tetracycline efflux protein; tet; confers resistance to tetracycline
   4632..5012    -  CDS            YPB1_ECOLX: Protein predicted: Swiss-Prot protein existence level 4. From Escherichia coli.
   5029..5180    +  CDS            rop (fragment): Rop protein, which maintains plasmids at low copy number; rop
   5216..5644    -  rep_origin     f1 ori (sequence partly withheld): f1 bacteriophage origin of replication; arrow indicates direction of (+) strand synthesis
   5653..5692    +  CDS            rop (fragment): Rop protein, which maintains plasmids at low copy number; rop
   5794..5934    +  misc_feature   bom: basis of mobility region from pBR322
   6120..6707    -  rep_origin     ori: high-copy-number ColE1/pMB1/pBR322/pUC origin of replication
   6878..7738    -  CDS            AmpR: β-lactamase; bla; confers resistance to ampicillin, carbenicillin, and related antibiotics
   7739..7843    -  promoter       AmpR promoter: bla
   7952..8029    +  promoter       lacIq promoter: lacI (mutant); In the lacIq allele, a single base change in the promoter boosts expression of the lacI gene about 10-fold.
   8030..9112    +  CDS            lacI: lac repressor; lacI; The lac repressor binds to the lac operator to inhibit transcription in E. coli. This inhibition can be relieved by adding lactose or isopropyl-β-D-thiogalactopyranoside (IPTG).
   9125..9146    +  protein_bind   CAP binding site: CAP binding activates transcription in the presence of cAMP. E. coli catabolite activator protein
   9165..9182    +  promoter       tet promoter (fragment): E. coli promoter for tetracycline efflux protein gene
>Addgene plasmid #110017 | pHH0103_KPNB1_HEAT | addgene full sequence | sequence record 215929 | Addgene NGS Result
TTGACAATTAATCATCGGCTCGTATAATGTGTGGAATTGTGAGCGGATAACAATTTCACACAGGAAACAG
CCAGTCCGTTTAGGTGTTTTCACGAGCACTTCACCAACAAGGACCATAGATTATGAAAATCGAAGAACAC
CATCACCATCACCATTCCAGCGGTAAGCTTATGTCCCCTATACTAGGTTATTGGAAAATTAAGGGCCTTG
TGCAACCCACTCGACTTCTTTTGGAATATCTTGAAGAAAAATATGAAGAGCATTTGTATGAGCGCGATGA
AGGTGATAAATGGCGAAACAAAAAGTTTGAATTGGGTTTGGAGTTTCCCAATCTTCCTTATTATATTGAT
GGTGATGTTAAATTAACACAGTCTATGGCCATCATACGTTATATAGCTGACAAGCACAACATGTTGGGTG
GTTGTCCAAAAGAGCGTGCAGAGATTTCAATGCTTGAAGGAGCGGTTTTGGATATTAGATACGGTGTTTC
GAGAATTGCATATAGTAAAGACTTTGAAACTCTCAAAGTTGATTTTCTTAGCAAGCTACCTGAAATGCTG
AAAATGTTCGAAGATCGTTTATGTCATAAAACATATTTAAATGGTGATCATGTAACCCATCCTGACTTCA
TGTTGTATGACGCTCTTGATGTTGTTTTATACATGGACCCAATGTGCCTGGATGCGTTCCCAAAATTAGT
TTGTTTTAAAAAACGTATTGAAGCTATCCCACAAATTGATAAGTACTTGAAATCCAGCAAGTATATAGCA
TGGCCTTTGCAGGGCTGGCAAGCCACGTTTGGTGGTGGCGACCATCCTCCAAAATCGGATCTGGAAGTTC
TGTTCCAGGGGCCCCTGTCCAGCGGTCTGGTTCCGCGTGGTTCCGGTACCGCGGCCCAGCCGGCC
[2628 nt withheld, positions 906-3533]
GCGGCCGCATA
[142 nt withheld, positions 3545-3686]
C
[98 nt withheld, positions 3688-3785]
AGTTTGTACTGGTGACGAAACTCAGTGTCTAGCTAGAGTGGC
[149 nt withheld, positions 3828-3976]
T
[41 nt withheld, positions 3978-4018]
T
[62 nt withheld, positions 4020-4081]
A
[35 nt withheld, positions 4083-4117]
CCTCCCTCAATCGGTTGAATGTCGCCCTTTTGTCTTTGGCGCTGGTAAACCATATGAA
[86 nt withheld, positions 4176-4261]
T
[54 nt withheld, positions 4263-4316]
CTAGCGCCGCCCTATACCTTGTCTGCCTCCCCGCGTTGCGTCGCGGTGCATGGAGCCGGGCCACCTCGAC
CTGAATGGAAGCCGGCGGCACCTCGCTAACGGATTCACCACTCCAAGAATTGGAGCCAATCAATTCTTGC
GGAGAACTGTGAATGCGCAAACCAACCCTTGGCAGAACATATCCATCGCGTCCGCCATCTCCAGCAGCCG
CACGCGGCGCATCTCGGGCAGCGTTGGGTCCTGGCCACGGGTGCGCATGATCGTGCTCCTGTCGTTGAGG
ACCCGGCTAGGCTGGCGGGGTTGCCTTACTGGTTAGCAGAATGAATCACCGATACGCGAGCGAACGTGAA
GCGACTGCTGCTGCAAAACGTCTGCGACCTGAGCAACAACATGAATGGTCTTCGGTTTCCGTGTTTCGTA
AAGTCTGGAAACGCGGAAGTCAGCGCCCTGCACCATTATGTTCCGGATCTGCATCGCAGGATGCTGCTGG
CTACCCTGTGGAACACCTACATCTGTATTAACGAAGCGCTGGCATTGACCCTGAGTGATTTTTCTCTGGT
CCCGCCGCATCCATACCGCCAGTTGTTTACCCTCACAACGTTCCAGTAACCGGGCATGTTCATCATCAGT
AACCCGTATCGTGAGCATCCTCTCTCGTTTCATCGGTATCATTACCCCCATGAACAGAAATCCCCCTTAC
ACGGAGGCATCAGTGACCAAACAGGAAAAAACCGCCCTTAACATGGCCCGCTTTATCAGAAGCCAGACAT
TAACGCTTCTGGAGAAACTCAACGAGCTGGACGCGGATGAACAGGCAGACATCTGTGAATCGCTTCACGA
CCACGCTGATGAGCTTTACCGCAGGATCCGCGAAATTGTAAGCGTTAATATTTTGTTAAAATTCGCGTTA
AATTTTTGTTAAATCAGCTCATTTTTTAACCAATAGGCCGAAATCGGCAAAATCCCTTATAAATCAAAAG
AATAGACCGAGATAGGGT
[37 nt withheld, positions 5315-5351]
AAAGAACGTGGACTCCAACGTCAAAGG
[49 nt withheld, positions 5379-5427]
T
[91 nt withheld, positions 5429-5519]
G
[124 nt withheld, positions 5521-5644]
CGCGGATCCTGCCTCGCGCGTTTCGGTGATGACGGTGAAAACCTCTGACACATGCAGCTCCCGGAGACGG
TCACAGCTTGTCTGTAAGCGGATGCCGGGAGCAGACAAGCCCGTCAGGGCGCGTCAGCGGGTGTTGGCGG
GTGTCGGGGCGCAGCCATGACCCAGTCACGTAGCGATAGCGGAGTGTATACTGGCTTAACTATGCGGCAT
CAGAGCAGATTGTACTGAGAGTGCACCATATGCGGTGTGAAATACCGCACAGATGCGTAAGGAGAAAATA
CCGCATCAGGCGCTCTTCCGCTTCCTCGCTCACTGACTCGCTGCGCTCGGTCGTTCGGCTGCGGCGAGCG
GTATCAGCTCACTCAAAGGCGGTAATACGGTTATCCACAGAATCAGGGGATAACGCAGGAAAGAACATGT
GAGCAAAAGGCCAGCAAAAGGCCAGGAACCGTAAAAAGGCCGCGTTGCTGGCGTTTTTCCATAGGCTCCG
CCCCCCTGACGAGCATCACAAAAATCGACGCTCAAGTCAGAGGTGGCGAAACCCGACAGGACTATAAAGA
TACCAGGGTTTCCCCCTGGAAGCTCCCTCGTGCGCTCTCCTGTTCCGACCCTGCCGCTTACCGGATACCT
GTCCGCCTTTCTCCCTTCGGGAAGCGTGGCGCTTTCTCATAGCTCACGCTGTAGGTATCTCAGTTCGGTG
TAGGTCGTTCGCTCCAAGCTGGGCTGTGTGCACGAACCCCCCGTTCAGCCCGACCGCTGCGCCTTATCCG
GTAACTATCGTCTTGAGTCCAACCCGGTAAGACACGACTTATCGCCACTGGCAGCAGCCACTGGTAACAG
GATTAGCAGAGCGAGGTATGTAGGCGGTGCTACAGAGTTCTTGAAGTGGTGGCCTAACTACGGCTACACT
AGAAGGACAGTATTTGGTATCTGCGCTCTGCTGAAGCCAGTTACCTTCGGAAAAAGAGTTGGTAGCTCTT
GATCCGGCAAACAAACCACCGCTGGTAGCGGTGGTTTTTTTGTTTGCAAGCAGCAGATTACGCGCAGAAA
AAAAGGATCTCAAGAAGATCCTTTGATCTTTTCTACGGGGTCTGACGCTCAGTGGAACGAAAACTCACGT
TAAGGGATTTTGGTCATGAGATTATCAAAAAGGATCTTCACCTAGATCCTTTTAAATTAAAAATGAAGTT
TTAAATCAATCTAAAGTATATATGAGTAAACTTGGTCTGACAGTTACCAATGCTTAATCAGTGAGGCACC
TATCTCAGCGATCTGTCTATTTCGTTCATCCATAGTTGCCTGACTCCCCGTCGTGTAGATAACTACGATA
CGGGAGGGCTTACCATCTGGCCCCAGTGCTGCAATGATACCGCGAGACCCACGCTCACCGGCTCCAGATT
TATCAGCAATAAACCAGCCAGCCGGAAGGGCCGAGCGCAGAAGTGGTCCTGCAACTTTATCCGCCTCCAT
CCAGTCTATTAATTGTTGCCGGGAAGCTAGAGTAAGTAGTTCGCCAGTTAATAGTTTGCGCAACGTTGTT
GCCATTGCTGCAGGCATCGTGGTGTCACGCTCGTCGTTTGGTATGGCTTCATTCAGCTCCGGTTCCCAAC
GATCAAGGCGAGTTACATGATCCCCCATGTTGTGCAAAAAAGCGGTTAGCTCCTTCGGTCCTCCGATCGT
TGTCAGAAGTAAGTTGGCCGCAGTGTTATCACTCATGGTTATGGCAGCACTGCATAATTCTCTTACTGTC
ATGCCATCCGTAAGATGCTTTTCTGTGACTGGTGAGTACTCAACCAAGTCATTCTGAGAATAGTGTATGC
GGCGACCGAGTTGCTCTTGCCCGGCGTCAACACGGGATAATACCGCGCCACATAGCAGAACTTTAAAAGT
GCTCATCATTGGAAAACGTTCTTCGGGGCGAAAACTCTCAAGGATCTTACCGCTGTTGAGATCCAGTTCG
ATGTAACCCACTCGTGCACCCAACTGATCTTCAGCATCTTTTACTTTCACCAGCGTTTCTGGGTGAGCAA
AAACAGGAAGGCAAAATGCCGCAAAAAAGGGAATAAGGGCGACACGGAAATGTTGAATACTCATACTCTT
CCTTTTTCAATATTATTGAAGCATTTATCAGGGTTATTGTCTCATGAGCGGATACATATTTGAATGTATT
TAGAAAAATAAACAAATAGGGGTTCCGCGCACATTTCCCCGAAAAGTGCCACCTGACGTCTAAGAAACCA
TTATTATCATGACATTAACCTATAAAAATAGGCGTATCACGAGGCCCTTTCGTCTTCAAGAATTCCCGAC
ACCATCGAATGGTGCAAAACCTTTCGCGGTATGGCATGATAGCGCCCGGAAGAGAGTCAATTCAGGGTGG
TGAATGTGAAACCAGTAACGTTATACGATGTCGCAGAGTATGCCGGTGTCTCTTATCAGACCGTTTCCCG
CGTGGTGAACCAGGCCAGCCACGTTTCTGCGAAAACGCGGGAAAAAGTGGAAGCGGCGATGGCGGAGCTG
AATTACATTCCCAACCGCGTGGCACAACAACTGGCGGGCAAACAGTCGTTGCTGATTGGCGTTGCCACCT
CCAGTCTGGCCCTGCACGCGCCGTCGCAAATTGTCGCGGCGATTAAATCTCGCGCCGATCAACTGGGTGC
CAGCGTGGTGGTGTCGATGGTAGAACGAAGCGGCGTCGAAGCCTGTAAAGCGGCGGTGCACAATCTTCTC
GCGCAACGCGTCAGTGGGCTGATCATTAACTATCCGCTGGATGACCAGGATGCCATTGCTGTGGAAGCTG
CCTGCACTAATGTTCCGGCGTTATTTCTTGATGTCTCTGACCAGACACCCATCAACAGTATTATTTTCTC
CCATGAAGACGGTACGCGACTGGGCGTGGAGCATCTGGTCGCATTGGGTCACCAGCAAATCGCGCTGTTA
GCGGGCCCATTAAGTTCTGTCTCGGCGCGTCTGCGTCTGGCTGGCTGGCATAAATATCTCACTCGCAATC
AAATTCAGCCGATAGCGGAACGGGAAGGCGACTGGAGTGCCATGTCCGGTTTTCAACAAACCATGCAAAT
GCTGAATGAGGGCATCGTTCCCACTGCGATGCTGGTTGCCAACGATCAGATGGCGCTGGGCGCAATGCGC
GCCATTACCGAGTCCGGGCTGCGCGTTGGTGCGGATATCTCGGTAGTGGGATACGACGATACCGAAGACA
GCTCATGTTATATCCCGCCGTTAACCACCATCAAACAGGATTTTCGCCTGCTGGGGCAAACCAGCGTGGA
CCGCTTGCTGCAACTCTCTCAGGGCCAGGCGGTGAAGGGCAATCAGCTGTTGCCCGTCTCACTGGTGAAA
AGAAAAACCACCCTGGCGCCCAATACGCAAACCGCCTCTCCCCGCGCGTTGGCCGATTCATTAATGCAGC
TGGCACGACAGGTTTCCCGACTGGAAAGCGGGCAGTGAGCGCAACGCAATTAATGTAAGTTAGCTCACTC
ATTAGGCACAATTCTCATGTTTGACAGCTTATCATCGACTGCACGGTGCACCAATGCTTCTGGCGTCAGG
CAGCCATCGGAAGCTGTGGTATGGCTGTGCAGGTCGTAAATCACTGCATAATTCGTGTCGCTCAAGGCGC
ACTCCCGTTCTGGATAATGTTTTTTGCGCCGACATCATAACGGTTCTGGCAAATATTCTGAAATGAGCTG
