>Addgene plasmid #110017 | pHH0103_KPNB1_HEAT | depositor partial sequence | sequence record 206969 | pHH0103_KPNB1_HEAT sequence 2649 bps
GGCCCAGCCGGCC
[2628 nt withheld, positions 14-2641]
GCGGCCGC
